Addgene plasmid #61787: psiCHECK-2-Fhod1-3'UTR-MRE-2 MUT
Purpose: Luciferase reporter containing the 3'UTR of mouse Fhod1 with MRE-2 mutated
Depositing lab: Judy Lieberman. Depositing organization: Boston Children's Hospital. Publication: miR-200 promotes the mesenchymal to epithelial transition by suppressing multiple members of the Zeb2 and Snail1 transcriptional repressor complexes. Perdigao-Henriques R, Petrocca F, Altschuler G, Thomas MP, Le MT, Tan SM, Hide W, Lieberman J. Oncogene. 2015 Mar 23. doi: 10.1038/onc.2015.69. PubMed 25798844.
Backbone
  Vector backbone: psiCHECK-2
  Backbone size w/o insert (bp): 6273
  Vector type: Luciferase
Growth in bacteria
  Bacterial resistance: Ampicillin, 100 μg/mL
  Growth temperature: 37°C
  Growth strain: DH5alpha
  Copy number: High Copy
Gene/Insert
  Gene/Insert name: mouse Fhod1 3'UTR with miR-200c MRE-2 mutated
  Species: M. musculus (mouse)
  Insert size (bp): 229
  Mutation: miR-200c MRE-2 mutated
  Cloning method: Restriction Enzyme; 5′ cloning site XhoI (not destroyed); 3′ cloning site NotI (not destroyed)
  Sequencing primers: 5′ 5'-GTCCGCAACTACAACGCCTACCTT-3'
Terms and licenses: Academic/Nonprofit Terms; Industry Terms: Not Available to Industry
How to cite: psiCHECK-2-Fhod1-3'UTR-MRE-2 MUT was a gift from Judy Lieberman (Addgene plasmid # 61787 ; http://n2t.net/addgene:61787 ; RRID:Addgene_61787)
