[The description below was written by a language model from this plasmid's Addgene catalogue record.]
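Description:
psiCHECK-2-Fhod1-3'UTR-MRE-2 MUT is a dual-luciferase reporter plasmid built on the psiCHECK-2 backbone (6273 bp without insert) and used to test microRNA regulation of a 3' untranslated region in transfected mammalian cells. It is maintained in E. coli as a high-copy plasmid under ampicillin selection. No feature table accompanies the record, so the promoters, polyadenylation signals and origin are not listed explicitly. In general, psiCHECK-2 carries a Renilla luciferase gene with a multiple cloning site immediately downstream of its stop codon, plus an independently expressed firefly luciferase cassette on the same plasmid that serves as an internal normalisation control.

The insert is a 229 bp fragment of the mouse Fhod1 3'UTR, cloned between XhoI and NotI sites, both of which are retained. In this version the second miR-200c recognition element (MRE-2) has been mutated, though the record does not specify the exact nucleotide changes. Placed in the psiCHECK-2 cloning site, the fragment becomes part of the Renilla transcript's 3'UTR, so microRNA binding to the sequence lowers Renilla output relative to firefly. Mutating MRE-2 is intended to disrupt miR-200c pairing at that site. The construct therefore acts as a specificity control, presumably compared with a corresponding wild-type Fhod1 3'UTR reporter: loss or reduction of miR-200c-dependent repression with the mutant would indicate that MRE-2 is a functional, direct target site. The associated work concerns miR-200 and its suppression of target genes during the mesenchymal-to-epithelial transition.
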