>Addgene plasmid #61787 | psiCHECK-2-Fhod1-3'UTR-MRE-2 MUT | addgene partial sequence | sequence record 105811 | HSV-TK-proF 5'-CCAGGTCCACTTCGCATATT-3'
GGCCTCGAACACCGAGCGACCCTGCAGCGACCCGCTTAAAAGCTTGGCATTCCGGTACTGTTGGTAAAGC
CACCATGGCCGATGCTAAGAACATTAAGAAGGGCCCTGCTCCCTTCTACCCTCTGGAGGATGGCACCGCT
GGCGAGCAGCTGCACAAGGCCATGAAGAGGTATGCCCTGGTGCCTGGCACCATTGCCTTCACCGATGCCC
ACATTGAGGTGGACATCACCTATGCCGAGTACTTCGAGATGTCTGTGCGCCTGGCCGAGGCCATGAAGAG
GTACGGCCTGAACACCAACCACCGCATCGTGGTGTGCTCTGAGAACTCTCTGCAGTTCTTCATGCCAGTG
CTGGGCGCCCTGTTCATCGGAGTGGCCGTGGCCCCTGCTAACGACATTTACAACGAGCGCGAGCTGCTGA
ACAGCATGGGCATTTCTCAGCCTACCGTGGTGTTCGTGTCTAAGAAGGGCCTGCAGAAGATCCTGAACGT
GCAGAAGAAGCTGCCTATCATCCAGAAGATCATCATCATGGACTCTAAGACCGACTACCAGGGCTTCCAG
AGCATGTACACATTCGTGACATCTCATCTGCCTCCTGGCTTCAACGAGTACGACTTCGTGCCAGAGTCTT
TCGACAGGGACAAAACCATTGCCCTGATCATGAACAGCTCTGGGTCTACCGGCCTGCCTAAGGGCGTGGC
CCTGCCTCATCGCACCGCCTGTGTGCGCTTCTCTCACGCCCGCGACCCTATTTTCGGCAACCAGATCATC
CCCGACACCGCTATTCTGAGCGTGGTGCCATTCCACCACGGCTTCGGCATGTTCACCACCCTGGGCTACC
TGATTTGCGGCTTTCGGGTGGTGCTGATGTACCGCTTCGAGGAGGAGCTGTTCCTGCGCAGCCTGCAAGA
CTACAAAATTCAGTCTGCCCTGCTGGTGCCAACCCTGTTCAGCTTCTTCGCTAAGAGCACCCTGATCGAC
AAGTACGACCTGTCTAACCTGCA
